Addgene plasmid #125449: Lenti-(BB)-hPGK-KRAB-dCas9-P2A-BlastR ZBED3-TSS-guide2
Purpose: CRISPR-mediated repression of ZBED3. KRAB domain and Catalytically inactive Cas9 from S. pyogenes with 2A-BlastR under the hPGK promoter.
Depositing lab: Jorge Ferrer. Depositing organization: Imperial College London. Publication: Human pancreatic islet three-dimensional chromatin architecture provides insights into the genetics of type 2 diabetes. Miguel-Escalada I, Bonas-Guarch S, Cebola I, Ponsa-Cobas J, Mendieta-Esteban J, Atla G, Javierre BM, Rolando DMY, Farabella I, Morgan CC, Garcia-Hurtado J, Beucher A, Moran I, Pasquali L, Ramos-Rodriguez M, Appel EVR, Linneberg A, Gjesing AP, Witte DR, Pedersen O, Grarup N, Ravassard P, Torrents D, Mercader JM, Piemonti L, Berney T, de Koning EJP, Kerr-Conte J, Pattou F, Fedko IO, Groop L, Prokopenko I, Hansen T, Marti-Renom MA, Fraser P, Ferrer J. Nat Genet. 2019 Jun 28. pii: 10.1038/s41588-019-0457-0. doi: 10.1038/s41588-019-0457-0. PubMed 31253982.
Backbone
  Vector backbone: Lenti-(BB)-hPGK-KRAB-dCas9-P2A-BlastR
  Backbone manufacturer: Jorge Ferrer (Addgene #118155)
  Vector type: Mammalian Expression, Lentiviral, CRISPR
  Selectable markers: Blasticidin
Growth in bacteria
  Bacterial resistance: Ampicillin, 100 μg/mL
  Growth temperature: 37°C
  Growth strain: Stbl3
  Copy number: High Copy
Gene/Insert
  Gene/Insert name: KRAB-dCas9-2A-BlastR
  gRNA/shRNA sequence: TCAGCGAGGCGCCTGGAGG
  Species: H. sapiens (human)
  Promoter: hPGK and U6
  Tag / fusion protein: HA (C terminal on backbone)
  Cloning method: Restriction Enzyme; 5′ cloning site Unknown (destroyed during cloning); 3′ cloning site Unknown (destroyed during cloning)
  Sequencing primers: 5′ GATCCGCCACCATGGATGC
Terms and licenses: Academic/Nonprofit Terms; Industry Terms: Not Available to Industry
How to cite: Lenti-(BB)-hPGK-KRAB-dCas9-P2A-BlastR ZBED3-TSS-guide2 was a gift from Jorge Ferrer (Addgene plasmid # 125449 ; http://n2t.net/addgene:125449 ; RRID:Addgene_125449)
