[The description below was written by a language model from this plasmid's Addgene catalogue record and pLannotate feature annotations shown in this document.]
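Description:
Lenti-(BB)-hPGK-KRAB-dCas9-P2A-BlastR ZBED3-TSS-guide2 is an all-in-one lentiviral CRISPR interference plasmid of about 13.4 kb, built by inserting a guide targeting the human ZBED3 gene (its transcription start site, judging from the construct name) into the parental Lenti-(BB)-hPGK-KRAB-dCas9-P2A-BlastR backbone. It is propagated in E. coli through a high-copy ColE1/pUC-type origin with ampicillin selection. The backbone also carries an f1 origin and, outside the viral transfer region, an SV40/EM7-driven bleomycin/Zeocin resistance cassette. The viral framework is HIV-1 based: a CMV enhancer/promoter fused to a truncated 5' LTR drives genomic RNA production in packaging cells, followed by the Ψ packaging signal, a gag fragment, RRE and cPPT/CTS, with a self-inactivating ΔU3 3' LTR and a bGH polyadenylation signal downstream.

Between the LTRs sit two expression units. A human U6 RNA polymerase III promoter transcribes the ZBED3-directed spacer joined to the S. pyogenes guide RNA scaffold (the plasmid map is numbered so that this unit spans the origin of the circular sequence). The human PGK promoter then drives a single open reading frame encoding the ZNF10 KRAB repression domain fused to S. pyogenes Cas9, which the record describes as catalytically inactive. This is linked through a 2A peptide to blasticidin S deaminase, so that transduced mammalian cells can be selected with blasticidin. The catalogue entry lists a C-terminal HA tag, although neither it nor the 2A element is annotated in the feature table. A WPRE after the coding region enhances transcript expression. The guide brings KRAB-dCas9 to ZBED3 to silence its transcription without cutting DNA, and the associated publication concerns human pancreatic islet chromatin architecture and type 2 diabetes genetics.
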