Features (pLannotate 1.2.2; 34 found; start..end, strand, type, name):
      1..76      +  misc_RNA       gRNA scaffold: guide RNA scaffold for the Streptococcus pyogenes CRISPR/Cas9 system
    107..617     +  promoter       hPGK promoter: human phosphoglycerate kinase 1 promoter
    666..851     +  CDS            KRAB: Krüppel-associated box (KRAB) transcriptional repression domain from the human zinc finger protein ZNF10 (Margolin et al., 1994)
    873..4976    +  CDS            Cas9: Cas9 (Csn1) endonuclease from the Streptococcus pyogenes Type II CRISPR/Cas system generates RNA-guided double strand breaks in DNA
   5175..5573    +  CDS            BSD: blasticidin S deaminase; Aspergillus terreus BSD; confers resistance to blasticidin
   5574..5595    +  misc_feature   MCS (fragment): pBluescript multiple cloning site
   5598..6186    +  misc_feature   WPRE: woodchuck hepatitis virus posttranscriptional regulatory element
   6237..6256    +  misc_feature   cPPT/CTS (fragment): central polypurine tract and central termination sequence of HIV-1
   6258..6491    +  LTR            3' LTR (ΔU3): self-inactivating 3' long terminal repeat (LTR) from HIV-1
   6523..6747    +  polyA_signal   bGH poly(A) signal: bovine growth hormone polyadenylation signal
   6751..6772    +  promoter       SV40 promoter (fragment): SV40 enhancer and early promoter
   6793..7221    +  rep_origin     f1 ori (sequence partly withheld): f1 bacteriophage origin of replication; arrow indicates direction of (+) strand synthesis
   7235..7564    +  promoter       SV40 promoter: SV40 enhancer and early promoter
   7612..7659    +  promoter       EM7 promoter: synthetic bacterial promoter&nbsp
   7678..8052    +  CDS            BleoR: antibiotic-binding protein; Sh ble from Streptoalloteichus hindustanus; confers resistance to bleomycin, phleomycin, and Zeocin™
   8062..8187    +  CDS            ble (fragment): BLE_KLEPN - Experimental evidence at protein level: Swiss-Prot protein existence level 1. Binding protein with a strong affinity to the bleomycin family of antibiotics. Binds to CL990; an antimitotic-antibiotic compound. From Klebsiella pneumoniae.
   8182..8303    +  polyA_signal   SV40 poly(A) signal: SV40 polyadenylation signal
   8374..8396    -  protein_bind   lac operator (fragment): The lac repressor binds to the lac operator to inhibit transcription in E. coli. This inhibition can be relieved by adding lactose or isopropyl-β-D-thiogalactopyranoside (IPTG). lac repressor encoded by lacI
   8400..8430    -  promoter       lac promoter: promoter for the E. coli lac operon
   8445..8466    -  protein_bind   CAP binding site: CAP binding activates transcription in the presence of cAMP. E. coli catabolite activator protein
   8479..8571    -  CDS            lacI (fragment): lac repressor; lacI; The lac repressor binds to the lac operator to inhibit transcription in E. coli. This inhibition can be relieved by adding lactose or isopropyl-β-D-thiogalactopyranoside (IPTG).
   8754..9342    -  rep_origin     ori: high-copy-number ColE1/pMB1/pBR322/pUC origin of replication
   9513..10373   -  CDS            AmpR: β-lactamase; bla; confers resistance to ampicillin, carbenicillin, and related antibiotics
  10374..10478   -  promoter       AmpR promoter: bla
  10537..10589   -  misc_feature   bom (fragment): basis of mobility region from pBR322
  10744..11123   +  enhancer       CMV enhancer: human cytomegalovirus immediate early enhancer
  11124..11323   +  promoter       CMV promoter: human cytomegalovirus (CMV) immediate early promoter
  11341..11521   +  LTR            5' LTR (truncated): truncated 5' long terminal repeat (LTR) from HIV-1
  11568..11693   +  misc_feature   HIV-1 Ψ: packaging signal of human immunodeficiency virus type 1
  11677..12040   +  CDS            HIV-1 gag (fragment): gag protein from human immunodeficiency virus 1; gag
  12186..12419   +  misc_feature   RRE: The Rev response element (RRE) of HIV-1 allows for Rev-dependent mRNA export from the nucleus to the cytoplasm.
  12796..12896   +  CDS            Rev (fragment): human immunodeficiency virus 1 (HIV-1) Rev protein; rev; enhances nuclear export of unspliced and incompletely spliced viral mRNAs
  12946..13063   +  misc_feature   cPPT/CTS: central polypurine tract and central termination sequence of HIV-1
  13114..13354   +  promoter       U6 promoter: RNA polymerase III promoter for human U6 snRNA
>Addgene plasmid #125449 | Lenti-(BB)-hPGK-KRAB-dCas9-P2A-BlastR ZBED3-TSS-guide2 | addgene full sequence | sequence record 251365 | Addgene NGS Result
GTTTTAGAGCTAGAAATAGCAAGTTAAAATAAGGCTAGTCCGTTATCAACTTGAAAAAGTGGCACCGAGT
CGGTGCTTTTTTGAATTCGCTAGCTAGGTCTTGAAAGGGGTTGGGGTTGCGCCTTTTCCAAGGCAGCCCT
GGGTTTGCGCAGGGACGCGGCTGCTCTGGGCGTGGTTCCGGGAAACGCAGCGGCGCCGACCCTGGGTCTC
GCACATTCTTCACGTCCGTTCGCAGCGTCACCCGGATCTTCGCCGCTACCCTTGTGGGCCCCCCGGCGAC
GCTTCCTGCTCCGCCCCTAAGTCGGGAAGGTTCCTTGCGGTTCGCGGCGTGCCGGACGTGACAAACGGAA
GCCGCACGTCTCACTAGTACCCTCGCAGACGGACAGCGCCAGGGAGCAATGGCAGCGCGCCGACCGCGAT
GGGCTGTGGCCAATAGCGGCTGCTCAGCAGGGCGCGCCGAGAGCAGCGGCCGGGAAGGGGCGGTGCGGGA
GGCGGGGTGTGGGGCGGTAGTGTGGGCCCTGTTCCTGCCCGCGCGGTGTTCCGCATTCTGCAAGCCTCCG
GAGCGCACGTCGGCAGTCGGCTCCCTCGTTGACCGAATCACCGACCTCTCTCCCCAGGACCGGTGATCCG
CCACCATGGATGCTAAGTCACTAACTGCCTGGTCCCGGACACTGGTGACCTTCAAGGATGTATTTGTGGA
CTTCACCAGGGAGGAGTGGAAGCTGCTGGACACTGCTCAGCAGATCGTGTACAGAAATGTGATGCTGGAG
AACTATAAGAACCTGGTTTCCTTGGGTTATCAGCTTACTAAGCCAGATGTGATCCTCCGGTTGGAGAAGG
GAGAAGAGCCCGGCGGTTCCGGCGGAGGGTCGATGGACAAGAAGTACAGCATCGGCCTGGCCATCGGCAC
CAACTCTGTCGGCTGGGCCGTGATCACCGACGAGTACAAGGTGCCCAGCAAGAAATTCAAGGTGCTGGGC
AACACCGACCGGCACAGCATCAAGAAGAACCTGATCGGCGCCCTGCTGTTCGACAGCGGAGAAACAGCCG
AGGCCACCCGGCTGAAGAGAACCGCCAGAAGAAGATACACCAGACGGAAGAACCGGATCTGCTATCTGCA
AGAGATCTTCAGCAACGAGATGGCCAAGGTGGACGACAGCTTCTTCCACAGACTGGAAGAGTCCTTCCTG
GTGGAAGAGGATAAGAAGCACGAGCGGCACCCCATCTTCGGCAACATCGTGGACGAGGTGGCCTACCACG
AGAAGTACCCCACCATCTACCACCTGAGAAAGAAACTGGTGGACAGCACCGACAAGGCCGACCTGCGGCT
GATCTATCTGGCCCTGGCCCACATGATCAAGTTCCGGGGCCACTTCCTGATCGAGGGCGACCTGAACCCC
GACAACAGCGACGTGGACAAGCTGTTCATCCAGCTGGTGCAGACCTACAACCAGCTGTTCGAGGAAAACC
CCATCAACGCCAGCGGCGTGGACGCCAAGGCCATCCTGTCTGCCAGACTGAGCAAGAGCAGACGGCTGGA
AAATCTGATCGCCCAGCTGCCCGGCGAGAAGAAGAATGGCCTGTTCGGCAACCTGATTGCCCTGAGCCTG
GGCCTGACCCCCAACTTCAAGAGCAACTTCGACCTGGCCGAGGATGCCAAACTGCAGCTGAGCAAGGACA
CCTACGACGACGACCTGGACAACCTGCTGGCCCAGATCGGCGACCAGTACGCCGACCTGTTTCTGGCCGC
CAAGAACCTGTCCGACGCCATCCTGCTGAGCGACATCCTGAGAGTGAACACCGAGATCACCAAGGCCCCC
CTGAGCGCCTCTATGATCAAGAGATACGACGAGCACCACCAGGACCTGACCCTGCTGAAAGCTCTCGTGC
GGCAGCAGCTGCCTGAGAAGTACAAAGAGATTTTCTTCGACCAGAGCAAGAACGGCTACGCCGGCTACAT
CGATGGCGGAGCCAGCCAGGAAGAGTTCTACAAGTTCATCAAGCCCATCCTGGAAAAGATGGACGGCACC
GAGGAACTGCTCGTGAAGCTGAACAGAGAGGACCTGCTGCGGAAGCAGCGGACCTTCGACAACGGCAGCA
TCCCCCACCAGATCCACCTGGGAGAGCTGCACGCCATTCTGCGGCGGCAGGAAGATTTTTACCCATTCCT
GAAGGACAACCGGGAAAAGATCGAGAAGATCCTGACCTTCCGCATCCCCTACTACGTGGGCCCTCTGGCC
AGGGGAAACAGCAGATTCGCCTGGATGACCAGAAAGAGCGAGGAAACCATCACCCCCTGGAACTTCGAGG
AAGTGGTGGACAAGGGCGCCAGCGCCCAGAGCTTCATCGAGCGGATGACCAACTTCGATAAGAACCTGCC
CAACGAGAAGGTGCTGCCCAAGCACAGCCTGCTGTACGAGTACTTCACCGTGTACAACGAGCTGACCAAA
GTGAAATACGTGACCGAGGGAATGAGAAAGCCCGCCTTCCTGAGCGGCGAGCAGAAAAAAGCCATCGTGG
ACCTGCTGTTCAAGACCAACCGGAAAGTGACCGTGAAGCAGCTGAAAGAGGACTACTTCAAGAAAATCGA
GTGCTTCGACTCCGTGGAAATCTCCGGCGTGGAAGATCGGTTCAACGCCTCCCTGGGCACATACCACGAT
CTGCTGAAAATTATCAAGGACAAGGACTTCCTGGACAATGAGGAAAACGAGGACATTCTGGAAGATATCG
TGCTGACCCTGACACTGTTTGAGGACAGAGAGATGATCGAGGAACGGCTGAAAACCTATGCCCACCTGTT
CGACGACAAAGTGATGAAGCAGCTGAAGCGGCGGAGATACACCGGCTGGGGCAGGCTGAGCCGGAAGCTG
ATCAACGGCATCCGGGACAAGCAGTCCGGCAAGACAATCCTGGATTTCCTGAAGTCCGACGGCTTCGCCA
ACAGAAACTTCATGCAGCTGATCCACGACGACAGCCTGACCTTTAAAGAGGACATCCAGAAAGCCCAGGT
GTCCGGCCAGGGCGATAGCCTGCACGAGCACATTGCCAATCTGGCCGGCAGCCCCGCCATTAAGAAGGGC
ATCCTGCAGACAGTGAAGGTGGTGGACGAGCTCGTGAAAGTGATGGGCCGGCACAAGCCCGAGAACATCG
TGATCGAAATGGCCAGAGAGAACCAGACCACCCAGAAGGGACAGAAGAACAGCCGCGAGAGAATGAAGCG
GATCGAAGAGGGCATCAAAGAGCTGGGCAGCCAGATCCTGAAAGAACACCCCGTGGAAAACACCCAGCTG
CAGAACGAGAAGCTGTACCTGTACTACCTGCAGAATGGGCGGGATATGTACGTGGACCAGGAACTGGACA
TCAACCGGCTGTCCGACTACGATGTGGACGCTATCGTGCCTCAGAGCTTTCTGAAGGACGACTCCATCGA
TAACAAAGTGCTGACTCGGAGCGACAAGAACCGGGGCAAGAGCGACAACGTGCCCTCCGAAGAGGTCGTG
AAGAAGATGAAGAACTACTGGCGCCAGCTGCTGAATGCCAAGCTGATTACCCAGAGGAAGTTCGACAATC
TGACCAAGGCCGAGAGAGGCGGCCTGAGCGAACTGGATAAGGCCGGCTTCATCAAGAGACAGCTGGTGGA
AACCCGGCAGATCACAAAGCACGTGGCACAGATCCTGGACTCCCGGATGAACACTAAGTACGACGAGAAC
GACAAACTGATCCGGGAAGTGAAAGTGATCACCCTGAAGTCCAAGCTGGTGTCCGATTTCCGGAAGGATT
TCCAGTTTTACAAAGTGCGCGAGATCAACAACTACCACCACGCCCACGACGCCTACCTGAACGCCGTCGT
GGGAACCGCCCTGATCAAAAAGTACCCTAAGCTGGAAAGCGAGTTCGTGTACGGCGACTACAAGGTGTAC
GACGTGCGGAAGATGATCGCCAAGAGCGAGCAGGAAATCGGCAAGGCTACCGCCAAGTACTTCTTCTACA
GCAACATCATGAACTTTTTCAAGACCGAGATTACCCTGGCCAACGGCGAGATCCGGAAGCGGCCTCTGAT
CGAGACAAACGGCGAAACAGGCGAGATCGTGTGGGATAAGGGCCGGGACTTTGCCACCGTGCGGAAAGTG
CTGTCTATGCCCCAAGTGAATATCGTGAAAAAGACCGAGGTGCAGACAGGCGGCTTCAGCAAAGAGTCTA
TCCTGCCCAAGAGGAACAGCGACAAGCTGATCGCCAGAAAGAAGGACTGGGACCCTAAGAAGTACGGCGG
CTTCGACAGCCCCACCGTGGCCTATTCTGTGCTGGTGGTGGCCAAAGTGGAAAAGGGCAAGTCCAAGAAA
CTGAAGAGTGTGAAAGAGCTGCTGGGGATCACCATCATGGAAAGAAGCAGCTTCGAGAAGAATCCCATCG
ACTTTCTGGAAGCCAAGGGCTACAAAGAAGTGAAAAAGGACCTGATCATCAAGCTGCCTAAGTACTCCCT
GTTCGAGCTGGAAAACGGCCGGAAGAGAATGCTGGCCTCTGCCGGCGAACTGCAGAAGGGAAACGAACTG
GCCCTGCCCTCCAAATATGTGAACTTCCTGTACCTGGCCAGCCACTATGAGAAGCTGAAGGGCTCCCCCG
AGGATAATGAGCAGAAACAGCTGTTTGTGGAACAGCACAAACACTACCTGGACGAGATCATCGAGCAGAT
CAGCGAGTTCTCCAAGAGAGTGATCCTGGCCGACGCTAATCTGGACAAGGTGCTGAGCGCCTACAACAAG
CACAGAGACAAGCCTATCAGAGAGCAGGCCGAGAATATCATCCACCTGTTTACCCTGACCAGTCTGGGAG
CCCCTGCCGCCTTCAAGTACTTTGACACCACCATCGACCGGAAGAGGTACACCAGCACCAAAGAGGTGCT
GGACGCCACCCTGATCCACCAGAGCATCACCGGCCTGTACGAGACACGGATCGACCTGTCTCAGCTGGGA
GGCGACGCCTATCCCTATGACGTGCCCGATTATGCCAGCCTGGGCAGCGGCTCCCCCAAGAAAAAACGCA
AGGTGGAAGATCCTAAGAAAAAGCGGAAAGTGGACGGCATTGGTAGTGGGAGCAACGGCAGCAGCGGGGA
TCCGGCCGCAACAAACTTCTCTCTGCTGAAACAAGCCGGAGATGTCGAAGAGAATCCTGGACCGATGGCC
AAGCCTTTGTCTCAAGAAGAATCCACCCTCATTGAAAGAGCAACGGCTACAATCAACAGCATCCCCATCT
CTGAAGACTACAGCGTCGCCAGCGCAGCTCTCTCTAGCGACGGCCGCATCTTCACTGGTGTCAATGTATA
TCATTTTACTGGGGGACCTTGTGCAGAACTCGTGGTGCTGGGCACTGCTGCTGCTGCGGCAGCTGGCAAC
CTGACTTGTATCGTCGCGATCGGAAATGAGAACAGGGGCATCTTGAGCCCCTGCGGACGGTGCCGACAGG
TGCTTCTCGATCTGCATCCTGGGATCAAAGCCATAGTGAAGGACAGTGATGGACAGCCGACGGCAGTTGG
GATTCGTGAATTGCTGCCCTCTGGTTATGTGTGGGAGGGCTAAGAATTCGATATCAAGCTTATCGGTAAT
CAACCTCTGGATTACAAAATTTGTGAAAGATTGACTGGTATTCTTAACTATGTTGCTCCTTTTACGCTAT
GTGGATACGCTGCTTTAATGCCTTTGTATCATGCTATTGCTTCCCGTATGGCTTTCATTTTCTCCTCCTT
GTATAAATCCTGGTTGCTGTCTCTTTATGAGGAGTTGTGGCCCGTTGTCAGGCAACGTGGCGTGGTGTGC
ACTGTGTTTGCTGACGCAACCCCCACTGGTTGGGGCATTGCCACCACCTGTCAGCTCCTTTCCGGGACTT
TCGCTTTCCCCCTCCCTATTGCCACGGCGGAACTCATCGCCGCCTGCCTTGCCCGCTGCTGGACAGGGGC
TCGGCTGTTGGGCACTGACAATTCCGTGGTGTTGTCGGGGAAATCATCGTCCTTTCCTTGGCTGCTCGCC
TGTGTTGCCACCTGGATTCTGCGCGGGACGTCCTTCTGCTACGTCCCTTCGGCCCTCAATCCAGCGGACC
TTCCTTCCCGCGGCCTGCTGCCGGCTCTGCGGCCTCTTCCGCGTCTTCGCCTTCGCCCTCAGACGAGTCG
GATCTCCCTTTGGGCCGCCTCCCCGCGTCGACTTTAAGACCAATGACTTACAAGGCAGCTGTAGATCTTA
GCCACTTTTTAAAAGAAAAGGGGGGACTGGAAGGGCTAATTCACTCCCAACGAAGACAAGATCTGCTTTT
TGCTTGTACTGGGTCTCTCTGGTTAGACCAGATCTGAGCCTGGGAGCTCTCTGGCTAACTAGGGAACCCA
CTGCTTAAGCCTCAATAAAGCTTGCCTTGAGTGCTTCAAGTAGTGTGTGCCCGTCTGTTGTGTGACTCTG
GTAACTAGAGATCCCTCAGACCCTTTTAGTCAGTGTGGAAAATCTCTAGCAGGGCCCGTTTAAACCCGCT
GATCAGCCTCGACTGTGCCTTCTAGTTGCCAGCCATCTGTTGTTTGCCCCTCCCCCGTGCCTTCCTTGAC
CCTGGAAGGTGCCACTCCCACTGTCCTTTCCTAATAAAATGAGGAAATTGCATCGCATTGTCTGAGTAGG
TGTCATTCTATTCTGGGGGGTGGGGTGGGGCAGGACAGCAAGGGGGAGGATTGGGAAGACAATAGCAGGC
ATGCTGGGGATGCGGTGGGCTCTATGGCTTCTGAGGCGGAAAGAACCAGCTGGGGCTCTAGGGGGTATCC
CC
[124 nt withheld, positions 6793-6916]
C
[91 nt withheld, positions 6918-7008]
A
[49 nt withheld, positions 7010-7058]
CCTTTGACGTTGGAGTCCACGTTCTTT
[37 nt withheld, positions 7086-7122]
ACCCTATCTCGGTCTATTCTTTTGATTTATAAGGGATTTTGCCGATTTCGGCCTATTGGTTAAAAAATGA
GCTGATTTAACAAAAATTTAACGCGAATTAATTCTGTGGAATGTGTGTCAGTTAGGGTGTGGAAAGTCCC
CAGGCTCCCCAGCAGGCAGAAGTATGCAAAGCATGCATCTCAATTAGTCAGCAACCAGGTGTGGAAAGTC
CCCAGGCTCCCCAGCAGGCAGAAGTATGCAAAGCATGCATCTCAATTAGTCAGCAACCATAGTCCCGCCC
CTAACTCCGCCCATCCCGCCCCTAACTCCGCCCAGTTCCGCCCATTCTCCGCCCCATGGCTGACTAATTT
TTTTTATTTATGCAGAGGCCGAGGCCGCCTCTGCCTCTGAGCTATTCCAGAAGTAGTGAGGAGGCTTTTT
TGGAGGCCTAGGCTTTTGCAAAAAGCTCCCGGGAGCTTGTATATCCATTTTCGGATCTGATCAGCACGTG
TTGACAATTAATCATCGGCATAGTATATCGGCATAGTATAATACGACAAGGTGAGGAACTAAACCATGGC
CAAGTTGACCAGTGCCGTTCCGGTGCTCACCGCGCGCGACGTCGCCGGAGCGGTCGAGTTCTGGACCGAC
CGGCTCGGGTTCTCCCGGGACTTCGTGGAGGACGACTTCGCCGGTGTGGTCCGGGACGACGTGACCCTGT
TCATCAGCGCGGTCCAGGACCAGGTGGTGCCGGACAACACCCTGGCCTGGGTGTGGGTGCGCGGCCTGGA
CGAGCTGTACGCCGAGTGGTCGGAGGTCGTGTCCACGAACTTCCGGGACGCCTCCGGGCCGGCCATGACC
GAGATCGGCGAGCAGCCGTGGGGGCGGGAGTTCGCCCTGCGCGACCCGGCCGGCAACTGCGTGCACTTCG
TGGCCGAGGAGCAGGACTGACACGTGCTACGAGATTTCGATTCCACCGCCGCCTTCTATGAAAGGTTGGG
CTTCGGAATCGTTTTCCGGGACGCCGGCTGGATGATCCTCCAGCGCGGGGATCTCATGCTGGAGTTCTTC
GCCCACCCCAACTTGTTTATTGCAGCTTATAATGGTTACAAATAAAGCAATAGCATCACAAATTTCACAA
ATAAAGCATTTTTTTCACTGCATTCTAGTTGTGGTTTGTCCAAACTCATCAATGTATCTTATCATGTCTG
TATACCGTCGACCTCTAGCTAGAGCTTGGCGTAATCATGGTCATAGCTGTTTCCTGTGTGAAATTGTTAT
CCGCTCACAATTCCACACAACATACGAGCCGGAAGCATAAAGTGTAAAGCCTGGGGTGCCTAATGAGTGA
GCTAACTCACATTAATTGCGTTGCGCTCACTGCCCGCTTTCCAGTCGGGAAACCTGTCGTGCCAGCTGCA
TTAATGAATCGGCCAACGCGCGGGGAGAGGCGGTTTGCGTATTGGGCGCTCTTCCGCTTCCTCGCTCACT
GACTCGCTGCGCTCGGTCGTTCGGCTGCGGCGAGCGGTATCAGCTCACTCAAAGGCGGTAATACGGTTAT
CCACAGAATCAGGGGATAACGCAGGAAAGAACATGTGAGCAAAAGGCCAGCAAAAGGCCAGGAACCGTAA
AAAGGCCGCGTTGCTGGCGTTTTTCCATAGGCTCCGCCCCCCTGACGAGCATCACAAAAATCGACGCTCA
AGTCAGAGGTGGCGAAACCCGACAGGACTATAAAGATACCAGGCGTTTCCCCCTGGAAGCTCCCTCGTGC
GCTCTCCTGTTCCGACCCTGCCGCTTACCGGATACCTGTCCGCCTTTCTCCCTTCGGGAAGCGTGGCGCT
TTCTCATAGCTCACGCTGTAGGTATCTCAGTTCGGTGTAGGTCGTTCGCTCCAAGCTGGGCTGTGTGCAC
GAACCCCCCGTTCAGCCCGACCGCTGCGCCTTATCCGGTAACTATCGTCTTGAGTCCAACCCGGTAAGAC
ACGACTTATCGCCACTGGCAGCAGCCACTGGTAACAGGATTAGCAGAGCGAGGTATGTAGGCGGTGCTAC
AGAGTTCTTGAAGTGGTGGCCTAACTACGGCTACACTAGAAGAACAGTATTTGGTATCTGCGCTCTGCTG
AAGCCAGTTACCTTCGGAAAAAGAGTTGGTAGCTCTTGATCCGGCAAACAAACCACCGCTGGTAGCGGTG
GTTTTTTTGTTTGCAAGCAGCAGATTACGCGCAGAAAAAAAGGATCTCAAGAAGATCCTTTGATCTTTTC
TACGGGGTCTGACGCTCAGTGGAACGAAAACTCACGTTAAGGGATTTTGGTCATGAGATTATCAAAAAGG
ATCTTCACCTAGATCCTTTTAAATTAAAAATGAAGTTTTAAATCAATCTAAAGTATATATGAGTAAACTT
GGTCTGACAGTTACCAATGCTTAATCAGTGAGGCACCTATCTCAGCGATCTGTCTATTTCGTTCATCCAT
AGTTGCCTGACTCCCCGTCGTGTAGATAACTACGATACGGGAGGGCTTACCATCTGGCCCCAGTGCTGCA
ATGATACCGCGAGACCCACGCTCACCGGCTCCAGATTTATCAGCAATAAACCAGCCAGCCGGAAGGGCCG
AGCGCAGAAGTGGTCCTGCAACTTTATCCGCCTCCATCCAGTCTATTAATTGTTGCCGGGAAGCTAGAGT
AAGTAGTTCGCCAGTTAATAGTTTGCGCAACGTTGTTGCCATTGCTACAGGCATCGTGGTGTCACGCTCG
TCGTTTGGTATGGCTTCATTCAGCTCCGGTTCCCAACGATCAAGGCGAGTTACATGATCCCCCATGTTGT
GCAAAAAAGCGGTTAGCTCCTTCGGTCCTCCGATCGTTGTCAGAAGTAAGTTGGCCGCAGTGTTATCACT
CATGGTTATGGCAGCACTGCATAATTCTCTTACTGTCATGCCATCCGTAAGATGCTTTTCTGTGACTGGT
GAGTACTCAACCAAGTCATTCTGAGAATAGTGTATGCGGCGACCGAGTTGCTCTTGCCCGGCGTCAATAC
GGGATAATACCGCGCCACATAGCAGAACTTTAAAAGTGCTCATCATTGGAAAACGTTCTTCGGGGCGAAA
ACTCTCAAGGATCTTACCGCTGTTGAGATCCAGTTCGATGTAACCCACTCGTGCACCCAACTGATCTTCA
GCATCTTTTACTTTCACCAGCGTTTCTGGGTGAGCAAAAACAGGAAGGCAAAATGCCGCAAAAAAGGGAA
TAAGGGCGACACGGAAATGTTGAATACTCATACTCTTCCTTTTTCAATATTATTGAAGCATTTATCAGGG
TTATTGTCTCATGAGCGGATACATATTTGAATGTATTTAGAAAAATAAACAAATAGGGGTTCCGCGCACA
TTTCCCCGAAAAGTGCCACCTGACGTCGACGGATCGGGAGATCTCCCGATCCCCTATGGTGCACTCTCAG
TACAATCTGCTCTGATGCCGCATAGTTAAGCCAGTATCTGCTCCCTGCTTGTGTGTTGGAGGTCGCTGAG
TAGTGCGCGAGCAAAATTTAAGCTACAACAAGGCAAGGCTTGACCGACAATTGCATGAAGAATCTGCTTA
GGGTTAGGCGTTTTGCGCTGCTTCGCGATGTACGGGCCAGATATACGCGTTGACATTGATTATTGACTAG
TTATTAATAGTAATCAATTACGGGGTCATTAGTTCATAGCCCATATATGGAGTTCCGCGTTACATAACTT
ACGGTAAATGGCCCGCCTGGCTGACCGCCCAACGACCCCCGCCCATTGACGTCAATAATGACGTATGTTC
CCATAGTAACGCCAATAGGGACTTTCCATTGACGTCAATGGGTGGAGTATTTACGGTAAACTGCCCACTT
GGCAGTACATCAAGTGTATCATATGCCAAGTACGCCCCCTATTGACGTCAATGACGGTAAATGGCCCGCC
TGGCATTATGCCCAGTACATGACCTTATGGGACTTTCCTACTTGGCAGTACATCTACGTATTAGTCATCG
CTATTACCATGGTGATGCGGTTTTGGCAGTACATCAATGGGCGTGGATAGCGGTTTGACTCACGGGGATT
TCCAAGTCTCCACCCCATTGACGTCAATGGGAGTTTGTTTTGGCACCAAAATCAACGGGACTTTCCAAAA
TGTCGTAACAACTCCGCCCCATTGACGCAAATGGGCGGTAGGCGTGTACGGTGGGAGGTCTATATAAGCA
GCGCGTTTTGCCTGTACTGGGTCTCTCTGGTTAGACCAGATCTGAGCCTGGGAGCTCTCTGGCTAACTAG
GGAACCCACTGCTTAAGCCTCAATAAAGCTTGCCTTGAGTGCTTCAAGTAGTGTGTGCCCGTCTGTTGTG
TGACTCTGGTAACTAGAGATCCCTCAGACCCTTTTAGTCAGTGTGGAAAATCTCTAGCAGTGGCGCCCGA
ACAGGGACTTGAAAGCGAAAGGGAAACCAGAGGAGCTCTCTCGACGCAGGACTCGGCTTGCTGAAGCGCG
CACGGCAAGAGGCGAGGGGCGGCGACTGGTGAGTACGCCAAAAATTTTGACTAGCGGAGGCTAGAAGGAG
AGAGATGGGTGCGAGAGCGTCAGTATTAAGCGGGGGAGAATTAGATCGCGATGGGAAAAAATTCGGTTAA
GGCCAGGGGGAAAGAAAAAATATAAATTAAAACATATAGTATGGGCAAGCAGGGAGCTAGAACGATTCGC
AGTTAATCCTGGCCTGTTAGAAACATCAGAAGGCTGTAGACAAATACTGGGACAGCTACAACCATCCCTT
CAGACAGGATCAGAAGAACTTAGATCATTATATAATACAGTAGCAACCCTCTATTGTGTGCATCAAAGGA
TAGAGATAAAAGACACCAAGGAAGCTTTAGACAAGATAGAGGAAGAGCAAAACAAAAGTAAGACCACCGC
ACAGCAAGCGGCCGCTGATCTTCAGACCTGGAGGAGGAGATATGAGGGACAATTGGAGAAGTGAATTATA
TAAATATAAAGTAGTAAAAATTGAACCATTAGGAGTAGCACCCACCAAGGCAAAGAGAAGAGTGGTGCAG
AGAGAAAAAAGAGCAGTGGGAATAGGAGCTTTGTTCCTTGGGTTCTTGGGAGCAGCAGGAAGCACTATGG
GCGCAGCGTCAATGACGCTGACGGTACAGGCCAGACAATTATTGTCTGGTATAGTGCAGCAGCAGAACAA
TTTGCTGAGGGCTATTGAGGCGCAACAGCATCTGTTGCAACTCACAGTCTGGGGCATCAAGCAGCTCCAG
GCAAGAATCCTGGCTGTGGAAAGATACCTAAAGGATCAACAGCTCCTGGGGATTTGGGGTTGCTCTGGAA
AACTCATTTGCACCACTGCTGTGCCTTGGAATGCTAGTTGGAGTAATAAATCTCTGGAACAGATTTGGAA
TCACACGACCTGGATGGAGTGGGACAGAGAAATTAACAATTACACAAGCTTAATACACTCCTTAATTGAA
GAATCGCAAAACCAGCAAGAAAAGAATGAACAAGAATTATTGGAATTAGATAAATGGGCAAGTTTGTGGA
ATTGGTTTAACATAACAAATTGGCTGTGGTATATAAAATTATTCATAATGATAGTAGGAGGCTTGGTAGG
TTTAAGAATAGTTTTTGCTGTACTTTCTATAGTGAATAGAGTTAGGCAGGGATATTCACCATTATCGTTT
CAGACCCACCTCCCAACCCCGAGGGGACCCGACAGGCCCGAAGGAATAGAAGAAGAAGGTGGAGAGAGAG
ACAGAGACAGATCCATTCGATTAGTGAACGGATCGGCACTGCGTGCGCCAATTCTGCAGACAAATGGCAG
TATTCATCCACAATTTTAAAAGAAAAGGGGGGATTGGGGGGTACAGTGCAGGGGAAAGAATAGTAGACAT
AATAGCAACAGACATACAAACTAAAGAATTACAAAAACAAATTACAAAAATTCAAAATTTTCGGGTTTAT
TACAGGGACAGCAGAGATCCAGTTTGGTTAATTAAGGTACCGAGGGCCTATTTCCCATGATTCCTTCATA
TTTGCATATACGATACAAGGCTGTTAGAGAGATAATTAGAATTAATTTGACTGTAAACACAAAGATATTA
GTACAAAATACGTGACGTAGAAAGTAATAATTTCTTGGGTAGTTTGCAGTTTTAAAATTATGTTTTAAAA
TGGACTATCATATGCTTACCGTAACTTGAAAGTATTTCGATTTCTTGGCTTTATATATCTTGTGGAAAGG
ACGAAACACCGTCAGCGAGGCGCCTGGAGG
