>Addgene plasmid #125449 | Lenti-(BB)-hPGK-KRAB-dCas9-P2A-BlastR ZBED3-TSS-guide2 | depositor partial sequence | sequence record 240076 | Guide RNA, gRNA scaffold
NNNTNNNNTTTTGNNTTTTTATATCTTGTGGAAGGACGAAACACCGTCAGCGAGGCGCCTGGAGGGTTTT
AGAGCTAGAAATAGCAAGTTAAAATAAGGCTAGTCCGTTATCAACTTGAAAAAGTGGCACCGAGTCGGTG
CTTTTTTGAATTCGCTAGCTAGGTCTTGAAAGGGGTTGGGGTTGCGCCTTTTCCAAGGCAGCCCTGGGTT
TGCGCAGGGACGCGGCTGCTCTGGGCGTGGTTCCGGGAAACGCAGCGGCGCCGACCCTGGGTCTCGCACA
TTCTTCACGTCCGTTCGCAGCGTCACCCGGATCTTCGCCGCTACCCTTGTGGGCCCCCCGGCGACGCTTC
CTGCTCCGCCCCTAAGTCGGGAAGGTTCCTTGCGGTTCGCGGCGTGCCGGACGTGACAAACGGAAGCCGC
ACGTCTCACTAGTACCCTCGCAGACGGACAGCGCCAGGGAGCAATGGCAGCGCGCCGACCGCGATGGGCT
GTGGCCAATAGCGGCTGCTCAGCAGGGCGCGCCGAGAGCAGCGGCCGGGAAGGGGCGGTGCGGGAGGCGG
GGTGTGGGGCGGTAGTGTGGGCCCTGTTCCTGCCCGCGCGGTGTTCCGCATTCTGCAAGCCTCCGGAGCG
CACGTCGGCAGTCGGCTCCCTCGTTGACCGAATCACCGACCTCTCTCCCCAGGACCGGTGATCCGCCACC
ATGGATGCTAAGTCACTAACTGCCTGGTCCCGGACACTGGTGACCTTCAAGGATGTATTTGTGGACTTCA
CCAGGGAGGAGTGGAAGCTGCTGGACACTGCTCAGCAGATCGTGTACAGAAATGTGATGCTGGAGAACTA
TAAGAACCTGGTTTCCTTGGGTTATCAGCTTACTAAGCCAGATGTGATCCTCCGGTTGGAGAAGGGAGAA
GAGCCCGGCGGTTCCGGCGGAGGGTCGATGGACAAGAAGTACAGCATCGGCCTGGCCATCGGCACCAACT
CTGTCGGCTGGGCCGNGATCACCGACGAGTACAAGGGGCCCAGCAAGAAATTCAAGGNNCGGGCAACCCC
GAACGNGNNANCANCCAGAANANNNTGA
